>Addgene plasmid #147953 | pT7-EGFP-C1-HsNanos2-del62-116_X | depositor full sequence | sequence record 290400 | Full Sequence
TAGTTATTAATAGTAATCAATTACGGGGTCATTAGTTCATAGCCCATATATGGAGTTCCGCGTTACATAA
CTTACGGTAAATGGCCCGCCTGGCTGACCGCCCAACGACCCCCGCCCATTGACGTCAATAATGACGTATG
TTCCCATAGTAACGCCAATAGGGACTTTCCATTGACGTCAATGGGTGGAGTATTTACGGTAAACTGCCCA
CTTGGCAGTACATCAAGTGTATCATATGCCAAGTACGCCCCCTATTGACGTCAATGACGGTAAATGGCCC
GCCTGGCATTATGCCCAGTACATGACCTTATGGGACTTTCCTACTTGGCAGTACATCTACGTATTAGTCA
TCGCTATTACCATGGTGATGCGGTTTTGGCAGTACATCAATGGGCGTGGATAGCGGTTTGACTCACGGGG
ATTTCCAAGTCTCCACCCCATTGACGTCAATGGGAGTTTGTTTTGGCACCAAAATCAACGGGACTTTCCA
AAATGTCGTAACAACTCCGCCCCATTGACGCAAATGGGCGGTAGGCGTGTACGGTGGGAGGTCTATATAA
GCAGAGCTCTCTGGCTAACTAGAGAACCCACTGCTTACTGGCTTATCGAAATTAATACGACTCACTATAG
GGAGACCCAAGCTCTAGCGCTACCGGTCGCCACCATGGTGAGCAAGGGCGAGGAGCTGTTCACCGGGGTG
GTGCCCATCCTGGTCGAGCTGGACGGCGACGTAAACGGCCACAAGTTCAGCGTGTCCGGCGAGGGCGAGG
GCGATGCCACCTACGGCAAGCTGACCCTGAAGTTCATCTGCACCACCGGCAAGCTGCCCGTGCCCTGGCC
CACCCTCGTGACCACCCTGACCTACGGCGTGCAGTGCTTCAGCCGCTACCCCGACCACATGAAGCAGCAC
GACTTCTTCAAGTCCGCCATGCCCGAAGGCTACGTCCAGGAGCGCACCATCTTCTTCAAGGACGACGGCA
ACTACAAGACCCGCGCCGAGGTGAAGTTCGAGGGCGACACCCTGGTGAACCGCATCGAGCTGAAGGGCAT
CGACTTCAAGGAGGACGGCAACATCCTGGGGCACAAGCTGGAGTACAACTACAACAGCCACAACGTCTAT
ATCATGGCCGACAAGCAGAAGAACGGCATCAAGGTGAACTTCAAGATCCGCCACAACATCGAGGACGGCA
GCGTGCAGCTCGCCGACCACTACCAGCAGAACACCCCCATCGGCGACGGCCCCGTGCTGCTGCCCGACAA
CCACTACCTGAGCACCCAGTCCGCCCTGAGCAAAGACCCCAACGAGAAGCGCGATCACATGGTCCTGCTG
GAGTTCGTGACCGCCGCCGGGATCACTCTCGGCATGGACGAGCTGTACAAGTCCGGACTCAGATCTCGAG
CTATGCAGCTGCCCCCATTCGACATGTGGAAGGACTACTTCAACCTGAGCCAGGTCGTGTGGGCCCTGAT
CGCCAGCAGAGGCCAGAGACTGGAAACCCAGGAAATCGAGGAACCCAGCCCTGGCCCTCCACTGGGACAG
GATCAGGGACTGGGAGCCCCTGGCGCTAATGGCGGACTGGGCACCAATGGCGGCCAGCAGTCCCTGTACA
GAAGAAGCGGCAGAAACAGCGCTGGGCGGAGAGTGAAGAGATAAGAATTCTGCAGTCGACGGTACCGCGG
GCCCGGGATCCACCGGATCTAGATAACTGATCATAATCAGCCATACCACATTTGTAGAGGTTTTACTTGC
TTTAAAAAACCTCCCACACCTCCCCCTGAACCTGAAACATAAAATGAATGCAATTGTTGTTGTTAACTTG
TTTATTGCAGCTTATAATGGTTACAAATAAAGCAATAGCATCACAAATTTCACAAATAAAGCATTTTTTT
CACTGCATTCTAGTTGTGGTTTGTCCAAACTCATCAATGTATCTTAACGCGTAAATTGTAAGCGTTAATA
TTTTGTTAAAATTCGCGTTAAATTTTTGTTAAATCAGCTCATTTTTTAACCAATAGGCCGAAATCGGCAA
AATCCCTTATAAATCAAAAGAATAGACCGAGATAGGGT
[37 nt withheld, positions 2069-2105]
AAAGAACGTGGACTCCAACGTCAAAGG
[49 nt withheld, positions 2133-2181]
T
[91 nt withheld, positions 2183-2273]
G
[124 nt withheld, positions 2275-2398]
CAGGTGGCACTTTTCGGGGAAATGTGCGCGGAACCCCTATTTGTTTATTTTTCTAAATACATTCAAATAT
GTATCCGCTCATGAGACAATAACCCTGATAAATGCTTCAATAATATTGAAAAAGGAAGAGTCCTGAGGCG
GAAAGAACCAGCTGTGGAATGTGTGTCAGTTAGGGTGTGGAAAGTCCCCAGGCTCCCCAGCAGGCAGAAG
TATGCAAAGCATGCATCTCAATTAGTCAGCAACCAGGTGTGGAAAGTCCCCAGGCTCCCCAGCAGGCAGA
AGTATGCAAAGCATGCATCTCAATTAGTCAGCAACCATAGTCCCGCCCCTAACTCCGCCCATCCCGCCCC
TAACTCCGCCCAGTTCCGCCCATTCTCCGCCCCATGGCTGACTAATTTTTTTTATTTATGCAGAGGCCGA
GGCCGCCTCGGCCTCTGAGCTATTCCAGAAGTAGTGAGGAGGCTTTTTTGGAGGCCTAGGCTTTTGCAAA
GATCGATCAAGAGACAGGATGAGGATCGTTTCGCATGATTGAACAAGATGGATTGCACGCAGGTTCTCCG
GCCGCTTGGGTGGAGAGGCTATTCGGCTATGACTGGGCACAACAGACAATCGGCTGCTCTGATGCCGCCG
TGTTCCGGCTGTCAGCGCAGGGGCGCCCGGTTCTTTTTGTCAAGACCGACCTGTCCGGTGCCCTGAATGA
ACTGCAAGACGAGGCAGCGCGGCTATCGTGGCTGGCCACGACGGGCGTTCCTTGCGCAGCTGTGCTCGAC
GTTGTCACTGAAGCGGGAAGGGACTGGCTGCTATTGGGCGAAGTGCCGGGGCAGGATCTCCTGTCATCTC
ACCTTGCTCCTGCCGAGAAAGTATCCATCATGGCTGATGCAATGCGGCGGCTGCATACGCTTGATCCGGC
TACCTGCCCATTCGACCACCAAGCGAAACATCGCATCGAGCGAGCACGTACTCGGATGGAAGCCGGTCTT
GTCGATCAGGATGATCTGGACGAAGAGCATCAGGGGCTCGCGCCAGCCGAACTGTTCGCCAGGCTCAAGG
CGAGCATGCCCGACGGCGAGGATCTCGTCGTGACCCATGGCGATGCCTGCTTGCCGAATATCATGGTGGA
AAATGGCCGCTTTTCTGGATTCATCGACTGTGGCCGGCTGGGTGTGGCGGACCGCTATCAGGACATAGCG
TTGGCTACCCGTGATATTGCTGAAGAGCTTGGCGGCGAATGGGCTGACCGCTTCCTCGTGCTTTACGGTA
TCGCCGCTCCCGATTCGCAGCGCATCGCCTTCTATCGCCTTCTTGACGAGTTCTTCTGAGCGGGACTCTG
GGGTTCGAAATGACCGACCAAGCGACGCCCAACCTGCCATCACGAGATTTCGATTCCACCGCCGCCTTCT
ATGAAAGGTTGGGCTTCGGAATCGTTTTCCGGGACGCCGGCTGGATGATCCTCCAGCGCGGGGATCTCAT
GCTGGAGTTCTTCGCCCACCCTAGGGGGAGGCTAACTGAAACACGGAAGGAGACAATACCGGAAGGAACC
CGCGCTATGACGGCAATAAAAAGACAGAATAAAACGCACGGTGTTGGGTCGTTTGTTCATAAACGCGGGG
TTCGGTCCCAGGGCTGGCACTCTGTCGATACCCCACCGAGACCCCATTGGGGCCAATACGCCCGCGTTTC
TTCCTTTTCCCCACCCCACCCCCCAAGTTCGGGTGAAGGCCCAGGGCTCGCAGCCAACGTCGGGGCGGCA
GGCCCTGCCATAGCCTCAGGTTACTCATATATACTTTAGATTGATTTAAAACTTCATTTTTAATTTAAAA
GGATCTAGGTGAAGATCCTTTTTGATAATCTCATGACCAAAATCCCTTAACGTGAGTTTTCGTTCCACTG
AGCGTCAGACCCCGTAGAAAAGATCAAAGGATCTTCTTGAGATCCTTTTTTTCTGCGCGTAATCTGCTGC
TTGCAAACAAAAAAACCACCGCTACCAGCGGTGGTTTGTTTGCCGGATCAAGAGCTACCAACTCTTTTTC
CGAAGGTAACTGGCTTCAGCAGAGCGCAGATACCAAATACTGTCCTTCTAGTGTAGCCGTAGTTAGGCCA
CCACTTCAAGAACTCTGTAGCACCGCCTACATACCTCGCTCTGCTAATCCTGTTACCAGTGGCTGCTGCC
AGTGGCGATAAGTCGTGTCTTACCGGGTTGGACTCAAGACGATAGTTACCGGATAAGGCGCAGCGGTCGG
GCTGAACGGGGGGTTCGTGCACACAGCCCAGCTTGGAGCGAACGACCTACACCGAACTGAGATACCTACA
GCGTGAGCTATGAGAAAGCGCCACGCTTCCCGAAGGGAGAAAGGCGGACAGGTATCCGGTAAGCGGCAGG
GTCGGAACAGGAGAGCGCACGAGGGAGCTTCCAGGGGGAAACGCCTGGTATCTTTATAGTCCTGTCGGGT
TTCGCCACCTCTGACTTGAGCGTCGATTTTTGTGATGCTCGTCAGGGGGGCGGAGCCTATGGAAAAACGC
CAGCAACGCGGCCTTTTTACGGTTCCTGGCCTTTTGCTGGCCTTTTGCTCACATGTTCTTTCCTGCGTTA
TCCCCTGATTCTGTGGATAACCGTATTACCGCCATGCAT
Features (pLannotate 1.2.2; 18 found; start..end, strand, type, name):
     61..364     +  enhancer       CMV enhancer: human cytomegalovirus immediate early enhancer
    365..568     +  promoter       CMV promoter: human cytomegalovirus (CMV) immediate early promoter
    564..597     +  LTR            5' LTR (truncated) (fragment): truncated 5' long terminal repeat (LTR) from HIV-1
    613..631     +  promoter       T7 promoter: promoter for bacteriophage T7 RNA polymerase
    665..1381    +  CDS            EGFP: EGFP is a basic (constitutively fluorescent) green fluorescent protein published in 1996, derived from Aequorea victoria. It is reported to be a rapidly-maturing weak dimer with moderate acid sensitivity.
   1382..1402    +  misc_feature   MCS (fragment): multiple cloning site
   1403..1651    +  CDS            NANOS2 (fragment): NANO2_HUMAN - Also known as NOS2. Experimental evidence at protein level: Swiss-Prot protein existence level 1. Plays a key role in the sexual differentiation of germ cells by promoting the male fate but suppressing the female fate. Represses the female fate pathways by suppressing meiosis, which in turn results in the promotion of the male fate. Maintains the suppression of meiosis by preventing STRA8 expression, which is required for premeiotic DNA replication, after CYP26B1 is decreased. Regulates the localization of the CCR4-NOT deadenylation complex to P-bodies and plays a role in recruit
   1655..1691    +  misc_feature   MCS (fragment): multiple cloning site
   1708..1792    +  CDS            large T antigen (fragment): large T antigen from SV40 (simian virus 40)
   1815..1936    +  polyA_signal   SV40 poly(A) signal: SV40 polyadenylation signal
   1970..2398    -  rep_origin     f1 ori (sequence partly withheld): f1 bacteriophage origin of replication; arrow indicates direction of (+) strand synthesis
   2425..2529    +  promoter       AmpR promoter: bla
   2531..2888    +  promoter       SV40 promoter: SV40 enhancer and early promoter
   2923..3717    +  CDS            NeoR/KanR: aminoglycoside phosphotransferase from Tn5; aph(3')-II (or nptII); confers resistance to neomycin, kanamycin, and G418 (Geneticin®)
   3738..3890    +  CDS            ble (fragment): BLE_KLEPN - Experimental evidence at protein level: Swiss-Prot protein existence level 1. Binding protein with a strong affinity to the bleomycin family of antibiotics. Binds to CL990; an antimitotic-antibiotic compound. From Klebsiella pneumoniae.
   3949..3996    +  polyA_signal   HSV TK poly(A) signal: herpes simplex virus thymidine kinase polyadenylation signal (Cole and Stacy, 1985)
   4087..4103    -  polyA_signal   bGH poly(A) signal (fragment): bovine growth hormone polyadenylation signal
   4325..4913    +  rep_origin     ori: high-copy-number ColE1/pMB1/pBR322/pUC origin of replication
