[The description below was written by a language model from this plasmid's Addgene catalogue record and pLannotate feature annotations shown in this document.]
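Description:
pT7-EGFP-C1-HsNanos2-del62-116_X is a 5,027 nt mammalian expression plasmid encoding an N-terminally EGFP-tagged internal deletion mutant of human NANOS2. The catalogue lists the backbone as unknown, but the name and feature layout point to an EGFP-C1-style vector carrying an added T7 promoter. It is propagated in E. coli at high copy from a ColE1/pUC-type origin and also carries an f1 origin for single-stranded DNA production. Selection relies on a single NeoR/KanR (Tn5 aminoglycoside phosphotransferase) cassette placed behind tandem bacterial (bla) and SV40 early promoters and terminated by the HSV TK polyadenylation signal. This cassette gives kanamycin resistance in bacteria and can confer G418 resistance in mammalian cells.

The expression unit is driven by the CMV immediate early enhancer and promoter. A T7 promoter lies just upstream of the coding region, which would in principle allow transcription by T7 RNA polymerase. The EGFP coding sequence is followed by a short multiple cloning site remnant and then the NANOS2 fragment, placing the fluorescent tag at the N-terminus of the fusion, and the SV40 poly(A) signal ends the transcript. The insert was made from synthesized DNA that was codon optimized for human cells, and its name indicates that residues 62–116 are removed. Several short annotated fragments (HIV-1 LTR, SV40 large T antigen, ble, bGH poly(A)) are probably partial sequence matches rather than functional elements.

NANOS2 is a germ cell regulator that helps recruit the CCR4-NOT deadenylase complex. The associated study examined the structural basis of this recruitment and of translational repression, so the construct probably served as a deletion mutant for mapping functional regions in transfected human cells, although the record states only mammalian expression as its purpose.
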