Addgene plasmid #147953: pT7-EGFP-C1-HsNanos2-del62-116_X
Purpose: Mammalian Expression of HsNanos2-del62-116
Depositing lab: Elisa Izaurralde. Depositing organization: Max Planck Institute for Developmental Biology. Publication: Structural basis for the Nanos-mediated recruitment of the CCR4-NOT complex and translational repression. Bhandari D, Raisch T, Weichenrieder O, Jonas S, Izaurralde E. Genes Dev. 2014 Apr 15;28(8):888-901. doi: 10.1101/gad.237289.113. PubMed 24736845.
Backbone
  Vector backbone: Unknown
  Vector type: Mammalian Expression
Growth in bacteria
  Bacterial resistance: Kanamycin, 50 μg/mL
  Growth temperature: 37°C
  Growth strain: DH5alpha
  Copy number: High Copy
Gene/Insert
  Gene/Insert name: HsNanos2-del62-116
  Species: H. sapiens (human)
  Entrez Gene: NANOS2 (a.k.a. NOS2)
  Cloning method: Unknown
Terms and licenses: Academic/Nonprofit Terms; Industry Terms: Not Available to Industry
Depositor comments: synthesized DNA from GeneArt. Codon optimized for Expression in human cells. Plasmids from this collection were made available to the research community and donated after the lab closed. Please note that the sequence provided by the depositing laboratory may be theoretical/predicted or based on Sanger sequencing results. There may be discrepancies between sequencing results obtained by Addgene and the depositor sequence. If an Addgene verified sequence is not available, please contact before placing your order to request that our lab fully sequence the plasmid.
How to cite: pT7-EGFP-C1-HsNanos2-del62-116_X was a gift from Elisa Izaurralde (Addgene plasmid # 147953 ; http://n2t.net/addgene:147953 ; RRID:Addgene_147953)
